Addgene plasmid #46017: pUASP YFP Rab9Fb WT
Depositing lab: Matthew Scott. Depositing organization: Stanford University. Publication: Thirty-one flavors of Drosophila rab proteins. Zhang J, Schulze KL, Hiesinger PR, Suyama K, Wang S, Fish M, Acar M, Hoskins RA, Bellen HJ, Scott MP. Genetics. 2007 Jun;176(2):1307-22. Epub 2007 Apr 3. 10.1534/genetics.106.066761 PubMed 17409086.
Backbone
  Vector backbone: pUASP
  Backbone size w/o insert (bp): 9939
  Vector type: Insect Expression ; Drosophila
Growth in bacteria
  Bacterial resistance: Ampicillin, 100 μg/mL
  Growth temperature: 37°C
  Growth strain: Top10
  Copy number: Unknown
Gene/Insert
  Gene/Insert name: Rab9Fb (alt name: CG32670)
  Species: D. melanogaster (fly)
  Entrez Gene: Rab9Fb (a.k.a. Dmel_CG32670, CG2532, CG32670, DmRabX3, Dmel\CG32670, RabX3)
  Promoter: GAL4
  Tag / fusion protein: YFP (N terminal on backbone)
  Cloning method: Gateway Cloning
  Sequencing primers: 5′ EGFP-C; 3′ pUASp-3 5'-AGGTTTAACCAGGGGATGCT
Terms and licenses: Academic/Nonprofit Terms; Industry Terms: Not Available to Industry
How to cite: pUASP YFP Rab9Fb WT was a gift from Matthew Scott (Addgene plasmid # 46017 ; http://n2t.net/addgene:46017 ; RRID:Addgene_46017)
