[The description below was written by a language model from this plasmid's Addgene catalogue record.]
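Description:
pUASP YFP Rab9Fb WT is a Drosophila expression plasmid built on the pUASP backbone (about 9.9 kb without the insert). It is designed for GAL4-dependent expression of a fluorescently tagged Rab GTPase in flies. The plasmid is propagated in E. coli under ampicillin selection; its copy number is recorded as unknown. No feature table accompanies the record, so the bacterial origin, any transformation marker and any transposon ends carried by the backbone are not stated.

The insert is the D. melanogaster gene Rab9Fb (also known as CG32670 or RabX3), introduced by Gateway recombination. The "WT" in the name indicates the wild-type coding sequence, as opposed to a mutant form. A YFP tag supplied by the backbone sits at the N terminus, so the product is a YFP-Rab9Fb fusion. N-terminal tagging is the usual choice for Rab proteins, because it leaves free the C-terminal region, where Rabs are generally lipid-modified for membrane attachment. The promoter field reads "GAL4", which means transcription is driven by UAS elements that respond to the yeast GAL4 activator. In the binary GAL4/UAS system, the fusion is made only in tissues where a GAL4 driver line is active, which gives spatial and temporal control over expression. UASp-type vectors are generally used because they allow expression in the female germline as well as in somatic tissues.

The construct comes from a systematic study of the Drosophila Rab protein family. It is suited to generating transgenic flies for visualising the subcellular localisation of Rab9Fb and studying its role in membrane trafficking.
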