>Addgene plasmid #46017 | pUASP YFP Rab9Fb WT | addgene partial sequence | sequence record 65515 | EGFP-C 5'-CATGGTCCTGCTGGAGTTCGTG-3'
CTCTCGGCATGGACGAGCTGTACAAGTCCGGACTCAGATCTCGAGCTCAAGCTTCGAATTCTGCAGTCGA
CGGTACCGCGGGCCCGGGATCATCAACAAGTTTGTACAAAAAAGCAGGCTTAATGAGCCAATACGACTAT
CTGTTTAAGATTCTCGTCCTGGGTGACATCGGCGTGGGCAAATCCTGCCTGCTGATGCGTTTCTCGGATA
ACCGATTCACCGAGAAACACGTGTGCACGGTGGGCATGGATTTCAGGGTGCGCAACGTGGAGTTGGCCGG
TCGGATGGTTATGCTGCAGATCTGGGATACCGCCGGCGATGAGCGCTTTAAGTCGCTGCTGCCATCCTAT
TATCGCGGTGCCCATGGCATACTGCTCGTTTACGACATAACGTCGTCCAAAAGTTTCCGAAACATCGATG
GCTGGCTGAAGGAGATACGGCGCATGTCTTCGGAAAGTGTGAACGTCATGCTGGTGGGCAACAAGTGTGA
TGATCTGGATAATCGTCAGGTGCGCATGGAGCAGGGTTTCAACTATGCCAATCATCGGGCACTCGGCTTT
TATGAGGTTTCCGCCAAGAGTGGCGCGAATGTAAATGACGTATTCAACATGTTGTCAGTTGGCATATACA
ATCGTCTTGTGATTCATACCCCAAATCGCTTGTCAGGTGGGCAAGAAACGGAGGACACTGCAGAGCCACC
GGATGAACCAATCAATTTAGCTGGCAAAGATCGGCAGAGGGCCAAAGACAGCAATACCTGCTGTTAAAAC
CCAGCTTTCTTGTACAAAGTGGTTGATGATCCTCTAGAGTCGACCTCGAACGTTAACGTTAACGTAACGT
TAACTCGAGGAGCTTGATAACATTATACCTAAACCCATGGTCAAGAGTAAACATTTCTGCCTTTGAAGTT
GAGAACACAATTAAGCATCCCCTGGTTAAACCTGACATTCATACTTGTTAATAGCGCCATAAACATAGCA
CCAATT
