>Addgene plasmid #46017 | pUASP YFP Rab9Fb WT | addgene partial sequence | sequence record 65520 | EXFP-internal-F 5'-ACGACGGCAACTACAAGACC-3'
TTCGAGGGCGACACCCTGGTGAACCGCATCGAGCTGAAGGGCATCGACTTCAAGGAGGACGGCAACATCC
TGGGGCACAAGCTGGAGTACAACTACAACAGCCACAACGTCTATATCATGGCCGACAAGCAGAAGAACGG
CATCAAGGTGAACTTCAAGATCCGCCACAACATCGAGGACGGCAGCGTGCAGCTCGCCGACCACTACCAG
CAGAACACCCCCATCGGCGACGGCCCCGTGCTGCTGCCCGACAACCACTACCTGAGCTACCAGTCCGCCC
TGAGCAAAGACCCCAACGAGAAGCGCGATCACATGGTCCTGCTGGAGTTCGTGACCGCCGCCGGGATCAC
TCTCGGCATGGACGAGCTGTACAAGTCCGGACTCAGATCTCGAGCTCAAGCTTCGAATTCTGCAGTCGAC
GGTACCGCGGGCCCGGGATCATCAACAAGTTTGTACAAAAAAGCAGGCTTAATGAGCCAATACGACTATC
TGTTTAAGATTCTCGTCCTGGGTGACATCGGCGTGGGCAAATCCTGCCTGCTGATGCGTTTCTCGGATAA
CCGATTCACCGAGAAACACGTGTGCACGGTGGGCATGGATTTCAGGGTGCGCAACGTGGAGTTGGCCGGT
CGGATGGTTATGCTGCAGATCTGGGATACCGCCGGCGATGAGCGCTTTAAGTCGCTGCTGCCATCCTATT
ATCGCGGTGCCCATGGCATACTGCTCGTTTACGACATAACGTCGTCCAAAAGTTTCCGAAACATCGATGG
CTGGCTGAAGGAGATACGGCGCATGTCTTCGGAAAGTGTGAACGTCATGCTGGTGGGCAACAAGTGTGAT
GATCTGGATAATCGTCAGGTGCGCATGGAGCAGGGTTTCAACTATGCCAATCATCGGGCACTCGGCTTTT
ATGAGGTTTCCGCCAAGAGTGGCGCGAATGTAAATGACGTATTCAACATGTTGTCAGTTGGCATATACAA
TCGTCTTGTGATTCATACCCCAAATC
